Addgene plasmid #234888: CAG-PM-NGN3-linker-3xFLAG-Dendra2-HA
Purpose: Expresses human phosphomutant-NGN3 in mammalian cells directly fused to Dendra2 fluorescent protin plus FLAG and HA tags
Depositing lab: Nancy Papalopulu. Depositing organization: University of Manchester. Publication: NGN3 oscillatory expression controls the timing of human pancreatic endocrine differentiation. Miller A, Biga V, Rowntree A, Chhatriwala M, Woods F, Noble B, Marinopoulou E, Kamath A, Vallier L, Papalopulu N. Dev Cell. 2025 Sep 22;60(18):2518-2532.e9. doi: 10.1016/j.devcel.2025.06.004. Epub 2025 Jun 25. PubMed 40570854.
Backbone
  Vector backbone: pRP[Exp]
  Vector type: Mammalian Expression
Growth in bacteria
  Bacterial resistance: Ampicillin, 100 μg/mL
  Growth temperature: 37°C
  Growth strain: DH5alpha
  Copy number: High Copy
Gene/Insert
  Gene/Insert name: Phosphomutant-NGN3-3xFLAG-Dendra2-HA (alt name: NEUROG3)
  Species: H. sapiens (human)
  Mutation: Changed Serines 161, 165, 174, 183 and 191 to Alanines
  Entrez Gene: NEUROG3 (a.k.a. Atoh5, Math4B, NGN-3, bHLHa7, ngn3)
  Promoter: CAG
  Tag / fusion protein: 3xFLAG, Dendra2 and HA (C terminal on insert)
  Cloning method: Gateway Cloning
  Sequencing primers: 5′ N/A
Resource information
  A portion of this plasmid was derived from a plasmid made by: Created by Vector Builder
Terms and licenses: Academic/Nonprofit Terms; Industry Terms: Not Available to Industry
Depositor comments: Please visit https://doi.org/10.1101/2024.01.10.574974 for bioRxiv preprint.
How to cite: CAG-PM-NGN3-linker-3xFLAG-Dendra2-HA was a gift from Nancy Papalopulu (Addgene plasmid # 234888 ; http://n2t.net/addgene:234888 ; RRID:Addgene_234888)
