[The description below was written by a language model from this plasmid's Addgene catalogue record and pLannotate feature annotations shown in this document.]
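Description:
CAG-PM-NGN3-linker-3xFLAG-Dendra2-HA is a 5.5 kb mammalian expression plasmid built on the pRP[Exp] backbone, a commercially assembled Gateway-type vector. It is propagated in E. coli through a high-copy ColE1/pUC-type origin and selected with ampicillin via the β-lactamase gene and its native promoter. The feature table shows no mammalian selection marker and no viral packaging elements, so delivery would presumably be by transfection. Residual attB4, attB1 and attB2 sites flank the promoter and coding modules, reflecting the multi-fragment Gateway recombination used to assemble them.

The payload is driven by the CAG promoter, annotated as its three components: the CMV immediate-early enhancer, the chicken β-actin promoter and a chimeric β-actin/β-globin intron, which together give strong, broadly active expression in mammalian cells. Downstream sits a single open reading frame encoding human NEUROG3 (NGN3), a bHLH transcription factor required for specification of pancreatic endocrine precursors. It is joined through a linker to a 3xFLAG epitope, the green-to-red photoconvertible fluorescent protein Dendra2, and a C-terminal HA tag (annotated as a fragment of 3xHA). The transcript is terminated by an SV40 polyadenylation signal; the adjacent short large T antigen fragment is probably just part of that SV40-derived segment. The NGN3 is a phosphomutant in which serines 161, 165, 174, 183 and 191 are changed to alanines, removing those potential phosphorylation sites.

The direct Dendra2 fusion allows the mutant protein to be visualised in live cells, while the FLAG and HA tags support antibody-based detection or pulldown. The associated study concerns NGN3 expression dynamics and the timing of human pancreatic endocrine differentiation.
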