Features (pLannotate 1.2.2; 15 found; start..end, strand, type, name):
      1..21      +  protein_bind   attB4: mutant version of attB; core recombination site for the Gateway® BP reaction BP Clonase™
     25..404     +  enhancer       CMV enhancer: human cytomegalovirus immediate early enhancer
    406..683     +  promoter       chicken β-actin promoter: No description available
    684..1700    +  intron         chimeric intron: chimera between introns from chicken β-actin and rabbit β-globin
   1755..1775    +  protein_bind   attB1: mutant version of attB; core recombination site for the Gateway® BP reaction BP Clonase™
   1785..2426    +  CDS            NEUROG3: NGN3_HUMAN - Also known as ATOH5, BHLHA7, NGN3. Experimental evidence at protein level: Swiss-Prot protein existence level 1. Acts as a transcriptional regulator. Together with NKX2-2, initiates transcriptional activation of NEUROD1. Involved in neurogenesis. Also required for the specification of a common precursor of the 4 pancreatic endocrine cell types (By similarity). From Homo sapiens (Human).
   2463..2528    +  CDS            3xFLAG: three tandem FLAG® epitope tags, followed by an enterokinase cleavage site
   2535..3221    +  CDS            Dendra2: Dendra2 is a photoconvertible green fluorescent protein published in 2006, derived from Dendronephthya sp.. It has high acid sensitivity.
   3228..3255    +  CDS            3xHA (fragment): three tandem HA epitope tags
   3258..3282    -  protein_bind   attB2: mutant version of attB; recombination site for the Gateway® BP reaction BP Clonase™
   3311..3432    -  polyA_signal   SV40 poly(A) signal: SV40 polyadenylation signal
   3455..3523    -  CDS            large T antigen (fragment): large T antigen from SV40 (simian virus 40)
   3719..4307    -  rep_origin     ori: high-copy-number ColE1/pMB1/pBR322/pUC origin of replication
   4478..5338    -  CDS            AmpR: β-lactamase; bla; confers resistance to ampicillin, carbenicillin, and related antibiotics
   5339..5443    -  promoter       AmpR promoter: bla
>Addgene plasmid #234888 | CAG-PM-NGN3-linker-3xFLAG-Dendra2-HA | addgene full sequence | sequence record 487074 | Addgene NGS Result
CAACTTTGTATAGAAAAGTTGCTCGACATTGATTATTGACTAGTTATTAATAGTAATCAATTACGGGGTC
ATTAGTTCATAGCCCATATATGGAGTTCCGCGTTACATAACTTACGGTAAATGGCCCGCCTGGCTGACCG
CCCAACGACCCCCGCCCATTGACGTCAATAATGACGTATGTTCCCATAGTAACGCCAATAGGGACTTTCC
ATTGACGTCAATGGGTGGAGTATTTACGGTAAACTGCCCACTTGGCAGTACATCAAGTGTATCATATGCC
AAGTACGCCCCCTATTGACGTCAATGACGGTAAATGGCCCGCCTGGCATTATGCCCAGTACATGACCTTA
TGGGACTTTCCTACTTGGCAGTACATCTACGTATTAGTCATCGCTATTACCATGGTCGAGGTGAGCCCCA
CGTTCTGCTTCACTCTCCCCATCTCCCCCCCCTCCCCACCCCCAATTTTGTATTTATTTATTTTTTAATT
ATTTTGTGCAGCGATGGGGGCGGGGGGGGGGGGGGGGCGCGCGCCAGGCGGGGCGGGGCGGGGCGAGGGG
CGGGGCGGGGCGAGGCGGAGAGGTGCGGCGGCAGCCAATCAGAGCGGCGCGCTCCGAAAGTTTCCTTTTA
TGGCGAGGCGGCGGCGGCGGCGGCCCTATAAAAAGCGAAGCGCGCGGCGGGCGGGAGTCGCTGCGCGCTG
CCTTCGCCCCGTGCCCCGCTCCGCCGCCGCCTCGCGCCGCCCGCCCCGGCTCTGACTGACCGCGTTACTC
CCACAGGTGAGCGGGCGGGACGGCCCTTCTCCTCCGGGCTGTAATTAGCGCTTGGTTTAATGACGGCTTG
TTTCTTTTCTGTGGCTGCGTGAAAGCCTTGAGGGGCTCCGGGAGGGCCCTTTGTGCGGGGGGAGCGGCTC
GGGGGGTGCGTGCGTGTGTGTGTGCGTGGGGAGCGCCGCGTGCGGCTCCGCGCTGCCCGGCGGCTGTGAG
CGCTGCGGGCGCGGCGCGGGGCTTTGTGCGCTCCGCAGTGTGCGCGAGGGGAGCGCGGCCGGGGGCGGTG
CCCCGCGGTGCGGGGGGGGCTGCGAGGGGAACAAAGGCTGCGTGCGGGGTGTGTGCGTGGGGGGGTGAGC
AGGGGGTGTGGGCGCGTCGGTCGGGCTGCAACCCCCCCTGCACCCCCCTCCCCGAGTTGCTGAGCACGGC
CCGGCTTCGGGTGCGGGGCTCCGTACGGGGCGTGGCGCGGGGCTCGCCGTGCCGGGCGGGGGGTGGCGGC
AGGTGGGGGTGCCGGGCGGGGCGGGGCCGCCTCGGGCCGGGGAGGGCTCGGGGGAGGGGCGCGGCGGCCC
CCGGAGCGCCGGCGGCTGTCGAGGCGCGGCGAGCCGCAGCCATTGCCTTTTATGGTAATCGTGCGAGAGG
GCGCAGGGACTTCCTTTGTCCCAAATCTGTGCGGAGCCGAAATCTGGGAGGCGCCGCCGCACCCCCTCTA
GCGGGCGCGGGGCGAAGCGGTGCGGCGCCGGCAGGAAGGAAATGGGCGGGGAGGGCCTTCGTGCGTCGCC
GCGCCGCCGTCCCCTTCTCCCTCTCCAGCCTCGGGGCTGTCCGCGGGGGGACGGCTGCCTTCGGGGGGGA
CGGGGCAGGGCGGGGTTCGGCTTCTGGCGTGTGACCGGCGGCTCTAGAGCCTCTGCTAACCATGTTCATG
CCTTCTTCTTTTTCCTACAGCTCCTGGGCAACGTGCTGGTTATTGTGCTGTCTCATCATTTTGGCAAAGA
ATTGCAAGTTTGTACAAAAAAGCAGGCTGCCACCATGACGCCTCAACCCTCGGGTGCGCCCACTGTCCAA
GTGACCCGTGAGACGGAGCGGTCCTTCCCCAGAGCCTCGGAAGACGAAGTGACCTGCCCCACGTCCGCCC
CGCCCAGCCCCACTCGCACACGGGGGAACTGCGCAGAGGCGGAAGAGGGAGGCTGCCGAGGGGCCCCGAG
GAAGCTCCGGGCACGGCGCGGGGGACGCAGCCGGCCTAAGAGCGAGTTGGCACTGAGCAAGCAGCGACGG
AGTCGGCGAAAGAAGGCCAACGACCGCGAGCGCAATCGAATGCACAACCTCAACTCGGCACTGGACGCCC
TGCGCGGTGTCCTGCCCACCTTCCCAGACGACGCGAAGCTCACCAAGATCGAGACGCTGCGCTTCGCCCA
CAACTACATCTGGGCGCTGACTCAAACGCTGCGCATAGCGGACCACAGCTTGTACGCGCTGGAGCCGCCG
GCGCCGCACTGCGGGGAGCTGGGCGCCCCAGGCGGTGCCCCCGGGGACTGGGGGTCCCTCTACGCCCCAG
TCTCCCAGGCTGGCAGCCTGGCTCCCGCCGCGTCGCTGGAGGAGAGGCCCGGGCTGCTGGGGGCCACCTT
TTCCGCCTGCTTGGCCCCAGGCAGTCTGGCTTTCTCAGATTTTCTGGGCTCCGCTGGCTCCGCTGCTGGT
TCTGGCGAATTTGACTACAAAGACCATGACGGTGATTATAAAGATCATGACATCGATTACAAGGATGACG
ATGACAAGGGTACCAACACCCCGGGAATTAACCTGATCAAGGAGGACATGCGCGTGAAGGTGCACATGGA
GGGCAACGTGAACGGCCACGCCTTCGTGATCGAGGGCGAGGGCAAGGGCAAGCCCTACGAGGGCACCCAG
ACCGCCAACCTGACCGTGAAGGAGGGCGCCCCCCTGCCCTTCAGCTACGACATCCTGACCACCGCCGTGC
ACTACGGCAACCGGGTGTTCACCAAGTACCCCGAGGACATCCCCGACTACTTCAAGCAGAGCTTCCCCGA
GGGCTACAGCTGGGAGCGCACCATGACCTTCGAGGACAAGGGCATCTGCACCATCCGCAGCGACATCAGC
CTGGAGGGCGACTGCTTCTTCCAGAACGTGCGCTTCAAGGGCACCAACTTCCCCCCCAACGGCCCCGTGA
TGCAGAAGAAGACCCTGAAGTGGGAGCCCAGCACCGAGAAGCTGCACGTGCGCGACGGCCTGCTGGTGGG
CAACATCAACATGGCCCTGCTGCTGGAGGGCGGCGGCCACTACCTGTGCGACTTCAAGACCACCTACAAG
GCCAAGAAGGTGGTGCAGCTGCCCGACGCCCACTTCGTGGACCACCGCATCGAGATCCTGGGCAACGACA
GCGACTACAACAAGGTGAAGCTGTACGAGCACGCCGTGGCCCGCTACAGCCCCCTGCCCAGCCAGGTGTG
GGGTACCTACCCATACGATGTTCCAGATTACGCTTGAACCCAGCTTTCTTGTACAAAGTGGTGATGGCCG
GCCGCTTCGAGCAGACATGATAAGATACATTGATGAGTTTGGACAAACCACAACTAGAATGCAGTGAAAA
AAATGCTTTATTTGTGAAATTTGTGATGCTATTGCTTTATTTGTAACCATTATAAGCTGCAATAAACAAG
TTAACAACAACAATTGCATTCATTTTATGTTTCAGGTTCAGGGGGAGGTGTGGGAGGTTTTTTAAAGCAA
GTAAAACCTCTACAAATGTGGTAGCGGCCGCGGCGCTCTTCCGCTTCCTCGCTCACTGACTCGCTGCGCT
CGGTCGTTCGGCTGCGGCGAGCGGTATCAGCTCACTCAAAGGCGGTAATACGGTTATCCACAGAATCAGG
GGATAACGCAGGAAAGAACATGTGAGCAAAAGGCCAGCAAAAGGCCAGGAACCGTAAAAAGGCCGCGTTG
CTGGCGTTTTTCCATAGGCTCCGCCCCCCTGACGAGCATCACAAAAATCGACGCTCAAGTCAGAGGTGGC
GAAACCCGACAGGACTATAAAGATACCAGGCGTTTCCCCCTGGAAGCTCCCTCGTGCGCTCTCCTGTTCC
GACCCTGCCGCTTACCGGATACCTGTCCGCCTTTCTCTCTTCGGGAAGCGTGGCGCTTTCTCATAGCTCA
CGCTGTAGGTATCTCAGTTCGGTGTAGGTCGTTCGCTCCAAGCTGGGCTGTGTGCACGAACCCCCCGTTC
AGCCCGACCGCTGCGCCTTATCCGGTAACTATCGTCTTGAGTCCAACCCGGTAAGACACGACTTATCGCC
ACTGGCAGCAGCCACTGGTAACAGGATTAGCAGAGCGAGGTATGTAGGCGGTGCTACAGAGTTCTTGAAG
TGGTGGCCTAACTACGGCTACACTAGAAGAACAGTATTTGGTATCTGCGCTCTGCTGAAGCCAGTTACCT
TCGGAAAAAGAGTTGGTAGCTCTTGATCCGGCAAACAAACCACCGCTGGTAGCGGTGGTTTTTTTGTTTG
CAAGCAGCAGATTACGCGCAGAAAAAAAGGATCTCAAGAAGATCCTTTGATCTTTTCTACGGGGTCTGAC
GCTCAGTGGAACGAAAACTCACGTTAAGGGATTTTGGTCATGAGATTATCAAAAAGGATCTTCACCTAGA
TCCTTTTAAATTAAAAATGAAGTTTTAAATCAATCTAAAGTATATATGAGTAAACTTGGTCTGACAGTTA
CCAATGCTTAATCAGTGAGGCACCTATCTCAGCGATCTGTCTATTTCGTTCATCCATAGTTGCCTGACTC
CCCGTCGTGTAGATAACTACGATACGGGAGGGCTTACCATCTGGCCCCAGTGCTGCAATGATACCGCGAG
ACCCACGCTCACCGGCTCCAGATTTATCAGCAATAAACCAGCCAGCCGGAAGGGCCGAGCGCAGAAGTGG
TCCTGCAACTTTATCCGCCTCCATCCAGTCTATTAATTGTTGCCGGGAAGCTAGAGTAAGTAGTTCGCCA
GTTAATAGTTTGCGCAACGTTGTTGCCATTGCTACAGGCATCGTGGTGTCACGCTCGTCGTTTGGTATGG
CTTCATTCAGCTCCGGTTCCCAACGATCAAGGCGAGTTACATGATCCCCCATGTTGTGCAAAAAAGCGGT
TAGCTCCTTCGGTCCTCCGATCGTTGTCAGAAGTAAGTTGGCCGCAGTGTTATCACTCATGGTTATGGCA
GCACTGCATAATTCTCTTACTGTCATGCCATCCGTAAGATGCTTTTCTGTGACTGGTGAGTACTCAACCA
AGTCATTCTGAGAATAGTGTATGCGGCGACCGAGTTGCTCTTGCCCGGCGTCAATACGGGATAATACCGC
GCCACATAGCAGAACTTTAAAAGTGCTCATCATTGGAAAACGTTCTTCGGGGCGAAAACTCTCAAGGATC
TTACCGCTGTTGAGATCCAGTTCGATGTAACCCACTCGTGCACCCAACTGATCTTCAGCATCTTTTACTT
TCACCAGCGTTTCTGGGTGAGCAAAAACAGGAAGGCAAAATGCCGCAAAAAAGGGAATAAGGGCGACACG
GAAATGTTGAATACTCATACTCTTCCTTTTTCAATATTATTGAAGCATTTATCAGGGTTATTGTCTCATG
AGCGGATACATATTTGAATGTATTTAGAAAAATAAACAAATAGGGGTTCCGCGCACATTTCCCCGAAAAG
TGCCACCTGACGTCTAAGAAACCATTATTATCATGACATTAACCTATAAAAATAGGCGTATCACGAGGCC
CTTTCGTCGGCGCGCCGCGGCCGC
